Addgene plasmid #144038: TFORF2545
Purpose: Lentiviral vector for overexpressing transcription factor ORFs with unique 24-bp barcodes. Barcodes facilitate identification of transcription factors in pooled screens.
Depositing lab: Feng Zhang. Depositing organization: Broad Institute. Publication: A transcription factor atlas of directed differentiation. Joung J, Ma S, Tay T, Geiger-Schuller KR, Kirchgatterer PC, Verdine VK, Guo B, Arias-Garcia MA, Allen WE, Singh A, Kuksenko O, Abudayyeh OO, Gootenberg JS, Fu Z, Macrae RK, Buenrostro JD, Regev A, Zhang F. Cell. 2023 Jan 5;186(1):209-229.e26. doi: 10.1016/j.cell.2022.11.026. PubMed 36608654.
Backbone
  Vector backbone: pLX_TRC317
  Backbone manufacturer: Broad Institute Genetic Perturbation Platform
  Backbone size w/o insert (bp): 8264
  Vector type: Mammalian Expression, Lentiviral
  Selectable markers: Puromycin
Growth in bacteria
  Bacterial resistance: Ampicillin, 100 μg/mL
  Growth temperature: 37°C
  Growth strain: NEB Stable
  Copy number: High Copy
Gene/Insert
  Gene/Insert name: CEBPB
  Species: H. sapiens (human)
  Insert size (bp): 1139
  Entrez Gene: CEBPB (a.k.a. C/EBP-beta, IL6DBP, NF-IL6, TCF5)
  Promoter: EF1a
  Cloning method: Unknown
  Sequencing primers: 5′ GGGTGGAGACTGAAGTTAGGCCAG; 3′ CACATAGCGTAAAAGGAGCAACATAG
Terms and licenses: Academic/Nonprofit Terms; Industry Terms: Not Available to Industry
Depositor comments: NM_005194,ENST00000303004 . The transcription factor ORF portion of this plasmid was synthesized by Genewiz. Please test multiple small colonies in case of plasmid recombination. To make this collection available in a timely manner, a portion of this collection was not fully sequenced by Addgene. If an Addgene verified full plasmid sequence is not available, please contact us prior to placing an order to request the full sequence.
How to cite: TFORF2545 was a gift from Feng Zhang (Addgene plasmid # 144038 ; http://n2t.net/addgene:144038 ; RRID:Addgene_144038)
