[The description below was written by a language model from this plasmid's Addgene catalogue record and pLannotate feature annotations shown in this document.]
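Description:
TFORF2545 is a third-generation-style, self-inactivating lentiviral expression plasmid built on the pLX_TRC317 backbone, carrying the human transcription factor CEBPB (C/EBP-beta, also known as NF-IL6) as a synthesized open reading frame. It is one member of a large barcoded transcription factor ORF collection. In bacteria it is maintained through a high-copy ColE1/pUC-type origin and ampicillin resistance (β-lactamase under its own promoter), and the backbone also retains an f1 origin and lac/T7/T3 remnants. The depositor notes that recombination can occur, as is common for LTR-containing plasmids, and advises checking multiple colonies.

The viral portion begins with an RSV promoter fused to a truncated HIV-1 5' LTR, which drives Tat-independent production of the genomic RNA. This is followed by the Ψ packaging signal with a gag fragment and the Rev response element for nuclear export of the unspliced transcript. Within the transfer cassette, an SV40 early promoter drives puromycin N-acetyltransferase for selection of transduced mammalian cells. A cPPT/CTS element aids nuclear import of the pre-integration complex. The strong constitutive EF-1α promoter drives the CEBPB coding sequence. Downstream lie a WPRE, which enhances transcript stability and expression, and the ΔU3 3' LTR, which inactivates LTR promoter activity after integration; an SV40 polyadenylation signal follows.

According to the record, each ORF in the collection is paired with a unique 24-bp barcode. The barcode is not annotated in the feature table, so its position is not stated, although the insert size exceeds the annotated coding sequence. The barcode allows the overexpressed factor to be identified in pooled screens, such as those probing transcription factor-directed cell differentiation.
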