Features (pLannotate 1.2.2; 31 found; start..end, strand, type, name):
      5..231     +  promoter       RSV promoter: Rous sarcoma virus enhancer/promoter
    232..412     +  LTR            5' LTR (truncated): truncated 5' long terminal repeat (LTR) from HIV-1
    459..584     +  misc_feature   HIV-1 Ψ: packaging signal of human immunodeficiency virus type 1
    568..931     +  CDS            HIV-1 gag (fragment): gag protein from human immunodeficiency virus 1; gag
   1077..1310    +  misc_feature   RRE: The Rev response element (RRE) of HIV-1 allows for Rev-dependent mRNA export from the nucleus to the cytoplasm.
   1687..1713    +  CDS            Rev (fragment): human immunodeficiency virus 1 (HIV-1) Rev protein; rev; enhances nuclear export of unspliced and incompletely spliced viral mRNAs
   1720..1743    +  promoter       SV40 promoter (fragment): SV40 early promoter
   1744..1815    +  promoter       SV40 promoter (fragment): SV40 enhancer and early promoter
   1839..1974    +  rep_origin     SV40 ori: SV40 origin of replication
   2020..2616    +  CDS            PuroR (fragment): puromycin N-acetyltransferase; pac from Streptomyces; confers resistance to puromycin
   2665..2782    +  misc_feature   cPPT/CTS: central polypurine tract and central termination sequence of HIV-1
   2847..2913    +  CDS            small t antigen (fragment): SV40 (simian virus 40) small t antigen
   2920..4098    +  promoter       EF-1α promoter: strong constitutive promoter for human elongation factor EF-1α
   4115..5149    +  CDS            CEBPB: CEBPB_HUMAN - Also known as TCF5. Experimental evidence at protein level: Swiss-Prot protein existence level 1. [Isoform 3]: Acts as a dominant negative through heterodimerization with isoform 2 (PubMed:11741938). Promotes osteoblast differentiation and osteoclastogenesis (By similarity). From Homo sapiens (Human).
   5165..5218    +  promoter       U6 promoter (fragment): RNA polymerase III promoter for human U6 snRNA
   5260..5848    +  misc_feature   WPRE: woodchuck hepatitis virus posttranscriptional regulatory element
   5899..5918    +  misc_feature   cPPT/CTS (fragment): central polypurine tract and central termination sequence of HIV-1
   5920..6153    +  LTR            3' LTR (ΔU3): self-inactivating 3' long terminal repeat (LTR) from HIV-1
   6231..6352    +  polyA_signal   SV40 poly(A) signal: SV40 polyadenylation signal
   6392..6527    +  rep_origin     SV40 ori: SV40 origin of replication
   6548..6566    -  promoter       T7 promoter: promoter for bacteriophage T7 RNA polymerase
   6574..6729    +  CDS            lacZα (fragment): LacZα fragment of β-galactosidase; lacZ fragment
   6734..7162    +  rep_origin     f1 ori (sequence partly withheld): f1 bacteriophage origin of replication; arrow indicates direction of (+) strand synthesis
   7215..7319    +  promoter       AmpR promoter: bla
   7320..8180    +  CDS            AmpR: β-lactamase; bla; confers resistance to ampicillin, carbenicillin, and related antibiotics
   8351..8939    +  rep_origin     ori: high-copy-number ColE1/pMB1/pBR322/pUC origin of replication
   9122..9214    +  CDS            lacI (fragment): lac repressor; lacI; The lac repressor binds to the lac operator to inhibit transcription in E. coli. This inhibition can be relieved by adding lactose or isopropyl-β-D-thiogalactopyranoside (IPTG).
   9227..9248    +  protein_bind   CAP binding site: CAP binding activates transcription in the presence of cAMP. E. coli catabolite activator protein
   9263..9293    +  promoter       lac promoter: promoter for the E. coli lac operon
   9301..9317    +  protein_bind   lac operator: The lac repressor binds to the lac operator to inhibit transcription in E. coli. This inhibition can be relieved by adding lactose or isopropyl-β-D-thiogalactopyranoside (IPTG). lac repressor encoded by lacI
   9362..9380    +  promoter       T3 promoter: promoter for bacteriophage T3 RNA polymerase
>Addgene plasmid #144038 | TFORF2545 | addgene full sequence | sequence record 392329 | Addgene NGS Result
TTAATGTAGTCTTATGCAATACTCTTGTAGTCTTGCAACATGGTAACGATGAGTTAGCAACATGCCTTAC
AAGGAGAGAAAAAGCACCGTGCATGCCGATTGGTGGAAGTAAGGTGGTACGATCGTGCCTTATTAGGAAG
GCAACAGACGGGTCTGACATGGATTGGACGAACCACTGAATTGCCGCATTGCAGAGATATTGTATTTAAG
TGCCTAGCTCGATACATAAACGGGTCTCTCTGGTTAGACCAGATCTGAGCCTGGGAGCTCTCTGGCTAAC
TAGGGAACCCACTGCTTAAGCCTCAATAAAGCTTGCCTTGAGTGCTTCAAGTAGTGTGTGCCCGTCTGTT
GTGTGACTCTGGTAACTAGAGATCCCTCAGACCCTTTTAGTCAGTGTGGAAAATCTCTAGCAGTGGCGCC
CGAACAGGGACTTGAAAGCGAAAGGGAAACCAGAGGAGCTCTCTCGACGCAGGACTCGGCTTGCTGAAGC
GCGCACGGCAAGAGGCGAGGGGCGGCGACTGGTGAGTACGCCAAAAATTTTGACTAGCGGAGGCTAGAAG
GAGAGAGATGGGTGCGAGAGCGTCAGTATTAAGCGGGGGAGAATTAGATCGCGATGGGAAAAAATTCGGT
TAAGGCCAGGGGGAAAGAAAAAATATAAATTAAAACATATAGTATGGGCAAGCAGGGAGCTAGAACGATT
CGCAGTTAATCCTGGCCTGTTAGAAACATCAGAAGGCTGTAGACAAATACTGGGACAGCTACAACCATCC
CTTCAGACAGGATCAGAAGAACTTAGATCATTATATAATACAGTAGCAACCCTCTATTGTGTGCATCAAA
GGATAGAGATAAAAGACACCAAGGAAGCTTTAGACAAGATAGAGGAAGAGCAAAACAAAAGTAAGACCAC
CGCACAGCAAGCGGCCGCTGATCTTCAGACCTGGAGGAGGAGATATGAGGGACAATTGGAGAAGTGAATT
ATATAAATATAAAGTAGTAAAAATTGAACCATTAGGAGTAGCACCCACCAAGGCAAAGAGAAGAGTGGTG
CAGAGAGAAAAAAGAGCAGTGGGAATAGGAGCTTTGTTCCTTGGGTTCTTGGGAGCAGCAGGAAGCACTA
TGGGCGCAGCGTCAATGACGCTGACGGTACAGGCCAGACAATTATTGTCTGGTATAGTGCAGCAGCAGAA
CAATTTGCTGAGGGCTATTGAGGCGCAACAGCATCTGTTGCAACTCACAGTCTGGGGCATCAAGCAGCTC
CAGGCAAGAATCCTGGCTGTGGAAAGATACCTAAAGGATCAACAGCTCCTGGGGATTTGGGGTTGCTCTG
GAAAACTCATTTGCACCACTGCTGTGCCTTGGAATGCTAGTTGGAGTAATAAATCTCTGGAACAGATTTG
GAATCACACGACCTGGATGGAGTGGGACAGAGAAATTAACAATTACACAAGCTTAATACACTCCTTAATT
GAAGAATCGCAAAACCAGCAAGAAAAGAATGAACAAGAATTATTGGAATTAGATAAATGGGCAAGTTTGT
GGAATTGGTTTAACATAACAAATTGGCTGTGGTATATAAAATTATTCATAATGATAGTAGGAGGCTTGGT
AGGTTTAAGAATAGTTTTTGCTGTACTTTCTATAGTGAATAGAGTTAGGCAGGGATATTCACCATTATCG
TTTCAGACCCACCTCCCAACCCCGAGGGGACCCATGCATTGCATCTCAATTAGTCAGCAACCAGGTGTGG
AAAGTCCCCAGGCTCCCCAGCAGGCAGAAGTATGCAAAGCATGCGTCTCAATTAGTCAGCAACCATAGTC
CCGCCCCTAACTCCGCCCATCCCGCCCCTAACTCCGCCCAGTTCCGCCCATTCTCCGCCCCATGGCTGAC
TAATTTTTTTTATTTATGCAGAGGCCGAGGCCGCCTCGGCCTCTGAGCTATTCCAGAAGTAGTGAGGAGG
CTTTTTTGGAGGCCTAGGCTTTTGCAAAAAGCTTTCTAGAGGTACCACCGGAGCTTACCATGACCGAGTA
CAAGCCCACGGTGCGCCTCGCCACCCGCGACGACGTCCCCAGGGCCGTACGCACCCTCGCCGCCGCGTTC
GCCGACTACCCCGCCACGCGCCACACCGTCGATCCGGACCGCCACATCGAGCGGGTCACCGAGCTGCAAG
AACTCTTCCTCACGCGCGTCGGGCTCGACATCGGCAAGGTGTGGGTCGCGGACGACGGCGCCGCCGTGGC
GGTCTGGACCACGCCGGAGAGCGTCGAAGCGGGGGCGGTGTTCGCCGAGATCGGCCCGCGCATGGCCGAG
TTGAGCGGTTCCCGGCTGGCCGCGCAGCAACAGATGGAAGGCCTCCTGGCGCCGCACCGGCCCAAGGAGC
CCGCGTGGTTCCTGGCCACCGTCGGCGTCTCGCCCGACCACCAGGGCAAGGGTCTGGGCAGCGCCGTCGT
GCTCCCCGGAGTGGAGGCGGCCGAGCGCGCCGGGGTGCCCGCCTTCCTGGAGACCTCCGCGCCCCGCAAC
CTCCCCTTCTACGAGCGGCTCGGCTTCACCGTCACCGCCGACGTCGAGGTGCCCGAAGGACCGCGCACCT
GGTGCATGACCCGCAAGCCCGGTGCCAGTTAACGAATTCTAGATCTTGAGACAAATGGCAGTATTCATCC
ACAATTTTAAAAGAAAAGGGGGGATTGGGGGGTACAGTGCAGGGGAAAGAATAGTAGACATAATAGCAAC
AGACATACAAACTAAAGAATTACAAAAACAAATTACAAAAATTCAAAATTTTCGGGTTTATTACAGGGAC
AGCAGAGATCCACTTTGGCGCCGGCTCGAGGCCTGCAGGTGCAAAGATGGATAAAGTTTTAAACAGAGAG
GAATCTTTGCAGCTAATGGACCTTCTAGGTCTTGAAAGGAGTGGGAATTGGCTCCGGTGCCCGTCAGTGG
GCAGAGCGCACATCGCCCACAGTCCCCGAGAAGTTGGGGGGAGGGGTCGGCAATTGAACCGGTGCCTAGA
GAAGGTGGCGCGGGGTAAACTGGGAAAGTGATGTCGTGTACTGGCTCCGCCTTTTTCCCGAGGGTGGGGG
AGAACCGTATATAAGTGCAGTAGTCGCCGTGAACGTTCTTTTTCGCAACGGGTTTGCCGCCAGAACACAG
GTAAGTGCCGTGTGTGGTTCCCGCGGGCCTGGCCTCTTTACGGGTTATGGCCCTTGCGTGCCTTGAATTA
CTTCCACCTGGCTGCAGTACGTGATTCTTGATCCCGAGCTTCGGGTTGGAAGTGGGTGGGAGAGTTCGAG
GCCTTGCGCTTAAGGAGCCCCTTCGCCTCGTGCTTGAGTTGAGGCCTGGCCTGGGCGCTGGGGCCGCCGC
GTGCGAATCTGGTGGCACCTTCGCGCCTGTCTCGCTGCTTTCGATAAGTCTCTAGCCATTTAAAATTTTT
GATGACCTGCTGCGACGCTTTTTTTCTGGCAAGATAGTCTTGTAAATGCGGGCCAAGATCTGCACACTGG
TATTTCGGTTTTTGGGGCCGCGGGCGGCGACGGGGCCCGTGCGTCCCAGCGCACATGTTCGGCGAGGCGG
GGCCTGCGAGCGCGGCCACCGAGAATCGGACGGGGGTAGTCTCAAGCTGGCCGGCCTGCTCTGGTGCCTG
GCCTCGCGCCGCCGTGTATCGCCCCGCCCTGGGCGGCAAGGCTGGCCCGGTCGGCACCAGTTGCGTGAGC
GGAAAGATGGCCGCTTCCCGGCCCTGCTGCAGGGAGCTCAAAATGGAGGACGCGGCGCTCGGGAGAGCGG
GCGGGTGAGTCACCCACACAAAGGAAAAGGGCCTTTCCGTCCTCAGCCGTCGCTTCATGTGACTCCACGG
AGTACCGGGCGCCGTCCAGGCACCTCGATTAGTTCTCGAGCTTTTGGAGTACGTCGTCTTTAGGTTGGGG
GGAGGGGTTTTATGCGATGGAGTTTCCCCACACTGAGTGGGTGGAGACTGAAGTTAGGCCAGCTTGGCAC
TTGATGTAATTCTCCTTGGAATTTGCCCTTTTTGAGTTTGGATCTTGGTTCATTCTCAAGCCTCAGACAG
TGGTTCAAAGTTTTTTTCTTCCATTTCAGGTGTCGTGAGGCTAGCACCGCCACCATGCAACGCCTGGTGG
CCTGGGACCCAGCATGTCTCCCCCTGCCGCCGCCGCCGCCTGCCTTTAAATCCATGGAAGTGGCCAACTT
CTACTACGAGGCGGACTGCTTGGCTGCTGCGTACGGCGGCAAGGCGGCCCCCGCGGCGCCCCCCGCGGCC
AGACCCGGGCCGCGCCCCCCCGCCGGCGAGCTGGGCAGCATCGGCGACCACGAGCGCGCCATCGACTTCA
GCCCGTACCTGGAGCCGCTGGGCGCGCCGCAGGCCCCGGCGCCCGCCACGGCCACGGACACCTTCGAGGC
GGCTCCGCCCGCGCCCGCCCCCGCGCCCGCCTCCTCCGGGCAGCACCACGACTTCCTCTCCGACCTCTTC
TCCGACGACTACGGGGGCAAGAACTGCAAGAAGCCGGCCGAGTACGGCTACGTGAGCCTGGGGCGCCTGG
GGGCCGCCAAGGGCGCGCTGCACCCCGGCTGCTTCGCGCCCCTGCACCCACCGCCCCCGCCGCCGCCGCC
GCCCGCCGAGCTCAAGGCGGAGCCGGGCTTCGAGCCCGCGGACTGCAAGCGGAAGGAGGAGGCCGGGGCG
CCGGGCGGCGGCGCAGGCATGGCGGCGGGCTTCCCGTACGCGCTGCGCGCTTACCTCGGCTACCAGGCGG
TGCCGAGCGGCAGCAGCGGGAGCCTCTCCACGTCCTCCTCGTCCAGCCCGCCCGGCACGCCGAGCCCCGC
TGACGCCAAGGCGCCCCCGACCGCCTGCTACGCGGGGGCCGCGCCGGCGCCCTCGCAGGTCAAGAGCAAG
GCCAAGAAGACCGTGGACAAGCACAGCGACGAGTACAAGATCCGGCGCGAGCGCAACAACATCGCCGTGC
GCAAGAGCCGCGACAAGGCCAAGATGCGCAACCTGGAGACGCAGCACAAGGTCCTGGAGCTCACGGCCGA
GAACGAGCGGCTGCAGAAGAAGGTGGAGCAGCTGTCGCGCGAGCTCAGCACCCTGCGGAACTTGTTCAAG
CAGCTGCCCGAGCCCCTGCTCGCCTCCTCCGGCCACTGCTAGTAATGAACTAGTCCGTAACTTGAAAGTA
TTTCGATTTCTTGGCTTTATATATCTTGTGGAAAGGACGAGGGTTAAGGTAATATCGTCTTGGCACGCGT
TAAGTCGACAATCAACCTCTGGATTACAAAATTTGTGAAAGATTGACTGGTATTCTTAACTATGTTGCTC
CTTTTACGCTATGTGGATACGCTGCTTTAATGCCTTTGTATCATGCTATTGCTTCCCGTATGGCTTTCAT
TTTCTCCTCCTTGTATAAATCCTGGTTGCTGTCTCTTTATGAGGAGTTGTGGCCCGTTGTCAGGCAACGT
GGCGTGGTGTGCACTGTGTTTGCTGACGCAACCCCCACTGGTTGGGGCATTGCCACCACCTGTCAGCTCC
TTTCCGGGACTTTCGCTTTCCCCCTCCCTATTGCCACGGCGGAACTCATCGCCGCCTGCCTTGCCCGCTG
CTGGACAGGGGCTCGGCTGTTGGGCACTGACAATTCCGTGGTGTTGTCGGGGAAATCATCGTCCTTTCCT
TGGCTGCTCGCCTGTGTTGCCACCTGGATTCTGCGCGGGACGTCCTTCTGCTACGTCCCTTCGGCCCTCA
ATCCAGCGGACCTTCCTTCCCGCGGCCTGCTGCCGGCTCTGCGGCCTCTTCCGCGTCTTCGCCTTCGCCC
TCAGACGAGTCGGATCTCCCTTTGGGCCGCCTCCCCGCGTCGACTTTAAGACCAATGACTTACAAGGCAG
CTGTAGATCTTAGCCACTTTTTAAAAGAAAAGGGGGGACTGGAAGGGCTAATTCACTCCCAACGAAGACA
AGATCTGCTTTTTGCTTGTACTGGGTCTCTCTGGTTAGACCAGATCTGAGCCTGGGAGCTCTCTGGCTAA
CTAGGGAACCCACTGCTTAAGCCTCAATAAAGCTTGCCTTGAGTGCTTCAAGTAGTGTGTGCCCGTCTGT
TGTGTGACTCTGGTAACTAGAGATCCCTCAGACCCTTTTAGTCAGTGTGGAAAATCTCTAGCAGTACGTA
TAGTAGTTCATGTCATCTTATTATTCAGTATTTATAACTTGCAAAGAAATGAATATCAGAGAGTGAGAGG
AACTTGTTTATTGCAGCTTATAATGGTTACAAATAAAGCAATAGCATCACAAATTTCACAAATAAAGCAT
TTTTTTCACTGCATTCTAGTTGTGGTTTGTCCAAACTCATCAATGTATCTTATCATGTCTGGCTCTAGCT
ATCCCGCCCCTAACTCCGCCCATCCCGCCCCTAACTCCGCCCAGTTCCGCCCATTCTCCGCCCCATGGCT
GACTAATTTTTTTTATTTATGCAGAGGCCGAGGCCGCCTCGGCCTCTGAGCTATTCCAGAAGTAGTGAGG
AGGCTTTTTTGGAGGCCTAGGGACGTACCCAATTCGCCCTATAGTGAGTCGTATTACGCGCGCTCACTGG
CCGTCGTTTTACAACGTCGTGACTGGGAAAACCCTGGCGTTACCCAACTTAATCGCCTTGCAGCACATCC
CCCTTTCGCCAGCTGGCGTAATAGCGAAGAGGCCCGCACCGATCGCCCTTCCCAACAGTTGCGCAGCCTG
AATGGCGAATGGG
[124 nt withheld, positions 6734-6857]
C
[91 nt withheld, positions 6859-6949]
A
[49 nt withheld, positions 6951-6999]
CCTTTGACGTTGGAGTCCACGTTCTTT
[37 nt withheld, positions 7027-7063]
ACCCTATCTCGGTCTATTCTTTTGATTTATAAGGGATTTTGCCGATTTCGGCCTATTGGTTAAAAAATGA
GCTGATTTAACAAAAATTTAACGCGAATTTTAACAAAATATTAACGCTTACAATTTAGGTGGCACTTTTC
GGGGAAATGTGCGCGGAACCCCTATTTGTTTATTTTTCTAAATACATTCAAATATGTATCCGCTCATGAG
ACAATAACCCTGATAAATGCTTCAATAATATTGAAAAAGGAAGAGTATGAGTATTCAACATTTCCGTGTC
GCCCTTATTCCCTTTTTTGCGGCATTTTGCCTTCCTGTTTTTGCTCACCCAGAAACGCTGGTGAAAGTAA
AAGATGCTGAAGATCAGTTGGGTGCACGAGTGGGTTACATCGAACTGGATCTCAACAGCGGTAAGATCCT
TGAGAGTTTTCGCCCCGAAGAACGTTTTCCAATGATGAGCACTTTTAAAGTTCTGCTATGTGGCGCGGTA
TTATCCCGTATTGACGCCGGGCAAGAGCAACTCGGTCGCCGCATACACTATTCTCAGAATGACTTGGTTG
AGTACTCACCAGTCACAGAAAAGCATCTTACGGATGGCATGACAGTAAGAGAATTATGCAGTGCTGCCAT
AACCATGAGTGATAACACTGCGGCCAACTTACTTCTGACAACGATCGGAGGACCGAAGGAGCTAACCGCT
TTTTTGCACAACATGGGGGATCATGTAACTCGCCTTGATCGTTGGGAACCGGAGCTGAATGAAGCCATAC
CAAACGACGAGCGTGACACCACGATGCCTGTAGCAATGGCAACAACGTTGCGCAAACTATTAACTGGCGA
ACTACTTACTCTAGCTTCCCGGCAACAATTAATAGACTGGATGGAGGCGGATAAAGTTGCAGGACCACTT
CTGCGCTCGGCCCTTCCGGCTGGCTGGTTTATTGCTGATAAATCTGGAGCCGGTGAGCGTGGGTCTCGCG
GTATCATTGCAGCACTGGGGCCAGATGGTAAGCCCTCCCGTATCGTAGTTATCTACACGACGGGGAGTCA
GGCAACTATGGATGAACGAAATAGACAGATCGCTGAGATAGGTGCCTCACTGATTAAGCATTGGTAACTG
TCAGACCAAGTTTACTCATATATACTTTAGATTGATTTAAAACTTCATTTTTAATTTAAAAGGATCTAGG
TGAAGATCCTTTTTGATAATCTCATGACCAAAATCCCTTAACGTGAGTTTTCGTTCCACTGAGCGTCAGA
CCCCGTAGAAAAGATCAAAGGATCTTCTTGAGATCCTTTTTTTCTGCGCGTAATCTGCTGCTTGCAAACA
AAAAAACCACCGCTACCAGCGGTGGTTTGTTTGCCGGATCAAGAGCTACCAACTCTTTTTCCGAAGGTAA
CTGGCTTCAGCAGAGCGCAGATACCAAATACTGTTCTTCTAGTGTAGCCGTAGTTAGGCCACCACTTCAA
GAACTCTGTAGCACCGCCTACATACCTCGCTCTGCTAATCCTGTTACCAGTGGCTGCTGCCAGTGGCGAT
AAGTCGTGTCTTACCGGGTTGGACTCAAGACGATAGTTACCGGATAAGGCGCAGCGGTCGGGCTGAACGG
GGGGTTCGTGCACACAGCCCAGCTTGGAGCGAACGACCTACACCGAACTGAGATACCTACAGCGTGAGCT
ATGAGAAAGCGCCACGCTTCCCGAAGGGAGAAAGGCGGACAGGTATCCGGTAAGCGGCAGGGTCGGAACA
GGAGAGCGCACGAGGGAGCTTCCAGGGGGAAACGCCTGGTATCTTTATAGTCCTGTCGGGTTTCGCCACC
TCTGACTTGAGCGTCGATTTTTGTGATGCTCGTCAGGGGGGCGGAGCCTATGGAAAAACGCCAGCAACGC
GGCCTTTTTACGGTTCCTGGCCTTTTGCTGGCCTTTTGCTCACATGTTCTTTCCTGCGTTATCCCCTGAT
TCTGTGGATAACCGTATTACCGCCTTTGAGTGAGCTGATACCGCTCGCCGCAGCCGAACGACCGAGCGCA
GCGAGTCAGTGAGCGAGGAAGCGGAAGAGCGCCCAATACGCAAACCGCCTCTCCCCGCGCGTTGGCCGAT
TCATTAATGCAGCTGGCACGACAGGTTTCCCGACTGGAAAGCGGGCAGTGAGCGCAACGCAATTAATGTG
AGTTAGCTCACTCATTAGGCACCCCAGGCTTTACACTTTATGCTTCCGGCTCGTATGTTGTGTGGAATTG
TGAGCGGATAACAATTTCACACAGGAAACAGCTATGACCATGATTACGCCAAGCGCGCAATTAACCCTCA
CTAAAGGGAACAAAAGCTGGAGCTGCAAGC
