>Addgene plasmid #144038 | TFORF2545 | depositor partial sequence | sequence record 284238 | Insert
ACCGCCACCATGCAACGCCTGGTGGCCTGGGACCCAGCATGTCTCCCCCTGCCGCCGCCGCCGCCTGCCT
TTAAATCCATGGAAGTGGCCAACTTCTACTACGAGGCGGACTGCTTGGCTGCTGCGTACGGCGGCAAGGC
GGCCCCCGCGGCGCCCCCCGCGGCCAGACCCGGGCCGCGCCCCCCCGCCGGCGAGCTGGGCAGCATCGGC
GACCACGAGCGCGCCATCGACTTCAGCCCGTACCTGGAGCCGCTGGGCGCGCCGCAGGCCCCGGCGCCCG
CCACGGCCACGGACACCTTCGAGGCGGCTCCGCCCGCGCCCGCCCCCGCGCCCGCCTCCTCCGGGCAGCA
CCACGACTTCCTCTCCGACCTCTTCTCCGACGACTACGGGGGCAAGAACTGCAAGAAGCCGGCCGAGTAC
GGCTACGTGAGCCTGGGGCGCCTGGGGGCCGCCAAGGGCGCGCTGCACCCCGGCTGCTTCGCGCCCCTGC
ACCCACCGCCCCCGCCGCCGCCGCCGCCCGCCGAGCTCAAGGCGGAGCCGGGCTTCGAGCCCGCGGACTG
CAAGCGGAAGGAGGAGGCCGGGGCGCCGGGCGGCGGCGCAGGCATGGCGGCGGGCTTCCCGTACGCGCTG
CGCGCTTACCTCGGCTACCAGGCGGTGCCGAGCGGCAGCAGCGGGAGCCTCTCCACGTCCTCCTCGTCCA
GCCCGCCCGGCACGCCGAGCCCCGCTGACGCCAAGGCGCCCCCGACCGCCTGCTACGCGGGGGCCGCGCC
GGCGCCCTCGCAGGTCAAGAGCAAGGCCAAGAAGACCGTGGACAAGCACAGCGACGAGTACAAGATCCGG
CGCGAGCGCAACAACATCGCCGTGCGCAAGAGCCGCGACAAGGCCAAGATGCGCAACCTGGAGACGCAGC
ACAAGGTCCTGGAGCTCACGGCCGAGAACGAGCGGCTGCAGAAGAAGGTGGAGCAGCTGTCGCGCGAGCT
CAGCACCCTGCGGAACTTGTTCAAGCAGCTGCCCGAGCCCCTGCTCGCCTCCTCCGGCCACTGCTAGTAA
TGAACTAGTCCGTAACTTGAAAGTATTTCGATTTCTTGGCTTTATATATCTTGTGGAAAGGACGAGGGTT
AAGGTAATATCGTCTTGGC
