>Addgene plasmid #144038 | TFORF2545 | depositor partial sequence | sequence record 284239 | Barcode
GGGTTAAGGTAATATCGTCTTGGC
